Addgene plasmid #101233: pJSC228 - Bacterial expression plasmid for SpCas9 Cluster 2 variant
Purpose: Bacterial expression plasmid for SpCas9 Cluster 2 variant
Depositing lab: Jennifer Doudna & Keith Joung. Depositing organization: University of California, Berkeley. Publication: Enhanced proofreading governs CRISPR-Cas9 targeting accuracy. Chen JS, Dagdas YS, Kleinstiver BP, Welch MM, Sousa AA, Harrington LB, Sternberg SH, Joung JK, Yildiz A, Doudna JA. Nature. 2017 Sep 20. doi: 10.1038/nature24268. PubMed 28931002.
Backbone
  Vector backbone: pCT10
  Backbone manufacturer: Doudna lab
  Vector type: Bacterial Expression
Growth in bacteria
  Bacterial resistance: Ampicillin, 100 μg/mL
  Growth temperature: 37°C
  Growth strain: DH5alpha
  Copy number: High Copy
Gene/Insert
  Gene/Insert name: SpCas9 variant G582A/V583A/E584A/D585A/N588A (alt name: Streptococcus pyogenes Cas9)
  Species: Streptococcus pyogenes
  Mutation: G582A, V583A, E584A, D585A and N588A
  Promoter: T7
  Tag / fusion protein: 10x His (N terminal on backbone); MBP (N terminal on backbone); TEV site (N terminal on backbone)
  Cloning method: Gibson Cloning
  Sequencing primers: 5′ T7; 3′ T7-term
Terms and licenses: Academic/Nonprofit Terms; Industry Terms: Not Available to Industry
Depositor comments: Please visit https://www.biorxiv.org/content/early/2017/08/12/160036 for bioRxiv preprint.
How to cite: pJSC228 - Bacterial expression plasmid for SpCas9 Cluster 2 variant was a gift from Jennifer Doudna & Keith Joung (Addgene plasmid # 101233 ; http://n2t.net/addgene:101233 ; RRID:Addgene_101233)
