[The description below was written by a language model from this plasmid's Addgene catalogue record and pLannotate feature annotations shown in this document.]
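Description:
pJSC228 is a bacterial expression plasmid of about 10.1 kb, built on the pCT10 backbone, for producing a mutant form of Streptococcus pyogenes Cas9 in E. coli. It replicates from a ColE1/pMB1-family origin and is selected with ampicillin through the bla (β-lactamase) gene and its own promoter. The annotation also shows pBR322-derived elements: the bom mobility region, the rop gene, and two tetracycline-resistance fragments with the tet promoter. These fragments flank the expression cassette, which suggests the cassette interrupts the tet gene and leaves it non-functional. The catalogue entry lists the plasmid as high copy, although rop is normally associated with reduced copy number.

The expression cassette is driven by a T7 promoter followed by the phage T7 gene 10 ribosome binding site, and it ends at a T7 terminator, so it needs a host that supplies T7 RNA polymerase. The open reading frame encodes an N-terminal 10xHis tag, a signal-sequence-free maltose binding protein that stays in the cytosol, a TEV protease cleavage site, and then Cas9. This arrangement allows affinity purification and improved solubility, with the tags removable by TEV cleavage. A short match to a T7 gene 10B-derived solubility tag just upstream of the terminator is probably residual vector sequence rather than an intended fusion. The Cas9 carries five alanine substitutions (G582A, V583A, E584A, D585A and N588A), called the "Cluster 2" variant. The insert was assembled by Gibson cloning. The plasmid was deposited with a study of how proofreading governs Cas9 targeting accuracy, so it is suited to producing recombinant variant protein for in vitro characterisation.
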