Features (pLannotate 1.2.2; 17 found; start..end, strand, type, name):
    390..529     -  misc_feature   bom: basis of mobility region from pBR322
    631..822     -  CDS            rop: Rop protein, which maintains plasmids at low copy number; rop
    839..1219    +  CDS            YPB1_ECOLX: Protein predicted: Swiss-Prot protein existence level 4. From Escherichia coli.
   1461..2361    -  CDS            TcR (fragment): tetracycline efflux protein; tet; confers resistance to tetracycline
   2383..2401    +  promoter       T7 promoter: promoter for bacteriophage T7 RNA polymerase
   2490..2512    +  RBS            RBS: efficient ribosome binding site from bacteriophage T7 gene 10 (Olins and Rangwala, 1989)
   2532..2561    +  CDS            10xHis: 10xHis affinity tag
   2571..3671    +  CDS            MBP: maltose binding protein from E. coli; malE (mutated); This version of the gene does not encode a signal sequence, so MBP will remain in the cytosol.
   3726..3742    +  CDS            TEV site (fragment): tobacco etch virus (TEV) protease recognition and cleavage site
   3753..7857    +  CDS            Cas9 (fragment): Cas9 (Csn1) endonuclease from the Streptococcus pyogenes Type II CRISPR/Cas system generates RNA-guided double strand breaks in DNA
   7942..7991    +  CDS            SET1 (fragment): solubility-enhancement tag derived from T7 phage gene 10B
   7999..8046    +  terminator     T7 terminator: transcription terminator for bacteriophage T7 RNA polymerase
   8072..8364    -  CDS            TcR (fragment): tetracycline efflux protein; tet; confers resistance to tetracycline
   8412..8440    -  promoter       tet promoter: E. coli promoter for tetracycline efflux protein gene
   8553..8657    +  promoter       AmpR promoter: bla
   8658..9518    +  CDS            AmpR: β-lactamase; bla; confers resistance to ampicillin, carbenicillin, and related antibiotics
   9689..204     +  rep_origin     ori (across the origin): high-copy-number ColE1/pMB1/pBR322/pUC origin of replication
>Addgene plasmid #101233 | pJSC228 - Bacterial expression plasmid for SpCas9 Cluster 2 variant | addgene full sequence | sequence record 194633 | Addgene NGS Result
CGTGAGCTATGAGAAAGCGCCACGCTTCCCGAAGGGAGAAAGGCGGACAGGTATCCGGTAAGCGGCAGGG
TCGGAACAGGAGAGCGCACGAGGGAGCTTCCAGGGGGAAACGCCTGGTATCTTTATAGTCCTGTCGGGTT
TCGCCACCTCTGACTTGAGCGTCGATTTTTGTGATGCTCGTCAGGGGGGCGGAGCCTATGGAAAAACGCC
AGCAACGCGGCCTTTTTACGGTTCCTGGCCTTTTGCTGGCCTTTTGCTCACATGTTCTTTCCTGCGTTAT
CCCCTGATTCTGTGGATAACCGTATTACCGCCTTTGAGTGAGCTGATACCGCTCGCCGCAGCCGAACGAC
CGAGCGCAGCGAGTCAGTGAGCGAGGAAGCGGAAGAGCGCCTGATGCGGTATTTTCTCCTTACGCATCTG
TGCGGTATTTCACACCGCAATGGTGCACTCTCAGTACAATCTGCTCTGATGCCGCATAGTTAAGCCAGTA
TACACTCCGCTATCGCTACGTGACTGGGTCATGGCTGCGCCCCGACACCCGCCAACACCCGCTGACGCGC
CCTGACGGGCTTGTCTGCTCCCGGCATCCGCTTACAGACAAGCTGTGACCGTCTCCGGGAGCTGCATGTG
TCAGAGGTTTTCACCGTCATCACCGAAACGCGCGAGGCAGCTGCGGTAAAGCTCATCAGCGTGGTCGTGA
AGCGATTCACAGATGTCTGCCTGTTCATCCGCGTCCAGCTCGTTGAGTTTCTCCAGAAGCGTTAATGTCT
GGCTTCTGATAAAGCGGGCCATGTTAAGGGCGGTTTTTTCCTGTTTGGTCACTGATGCCTCCGTGTAAGG
GGGATTTCTGTTCATGGGGGTAATGATACCGATGAAACGAGAGAGGATGCTCACGATACGGGTTACTGAT
GATGAACATGCCCGGTTACTGGAACGTTGTGAGGGTAAACAACTGGCGGTATGGATGCGGCGGGACCAGA
GAAAAATCACTCAGTGTCAATGCCAGCGCTTCGTTAATACAGATGTAGGTGTTCCACAGGGTAGCCAGCA
GCATCCTGCGATGCAGATCCGGAACATAATGGTGCAGGGCGCTGACTTCCGCGTTTCCAGACTTTACGAA
ACACGGAAACCGAAGACCATTCATGTTGTTGCTCAGGTCGCAGACGTTTTGCAGCAGCAGTCGCTTCACG
TTCGCTCGCGTATCGGTGATTCATTCTGCTAACCAGTAAGGCAACCCCGCCAGCCTAGCCGGGTCCTCAA
CGACAGGAGCACGATCATGCGCACCCGTGGCCAGGACCCAACGCTGCCCGAGATGCGCCGCGTGCGGCTG
CTGGAGATGGCGGACGCGATGGATATGTTCTGCCAAGGGTTGGTTTGCGCATTCACAGTTCTCCGCAAGA
ATTGATTGGCTCCAATTCTTGGAGTGGTGAATCCGTTAGCGAGGTGCCGCCGGCTTCCATTCAGGTCGAG
GTGGCCCGGCTCCATGCACCGCGACGCAACGCGGGGAGGCAGACAAGGTATAGGGCGGCGCCTACAATCC
ATGCCAACCCGTTCCATGTGCTCGCCGAGGCGGCATAAATCGCCGTGACGATCAGCGGTCCAATGATCGA
AGTTAGGCTGGTAAGAGCCGCGAGCGATCCTTGAAGCTGTCCCTGATGGTCGTCATCTACCTGCCTGGAC
AGCATGGCCTGCAACGCGGGCATCCCGATGCCGCCGGAAGCGAGAAGAATCATAATGGGGAAGGCCATCC
AGCCTCGCGTCGCGAACGCCAGCAAGACGTAGCCCAGCGCGTCGGCCGCCATGCCGGCGATAATGGCCTG
CTTCTCGCCGAAACGTTTGGTGGCGGGACCAGTGACGAAGGCTTGAGCGAGGGCGTGCAAGATTCCGAAT
ACCGCAAGCGACAGGCCGATCATCGTCGCGCTCCAGCGAAAGCGGTCCTCGCCGAAAATGACCCAGAGCG
CTGCCGGCACCTGTCCTACGAGTTGCATGATAAAGAAGACAGTCATAAGTGCGGCGACGATAGTCATGCC
CCGCGCCCACCGGAAGGAGCTGACTGGGTTGAAGGCTCTCAAGGGCATCGGTCGACGCTCTCCCTTATGC
GACTCCTGCATTAGGAAGCAGCCCAGTAGTAGGTTGAGGCCGTTGAGCACCGCCGCCGCAAGGAATGGTG
CATGCAAGGAGATGGCGCCCAACAGTCCCCCGGCCACGGGGCCTGCCACCATACCCACGCCGAAACAAGC
GCTCATGAGCCCGAAGTGGCGAGCCCGATCTTCCCCATCGGTGATGTCGGCGATATAGGCGCCAGCAACC
GCACCTGTGGCGCCGGTGATGCCGGCCACGATGCGTCCGGCGTAGAGGATCGAGATCTCGATCCCGCGAA
ATTAATACGACTCACTATAGGGAGACCACAACGGTTTCCCTCTAGTGCCGGCTCCGGAGAGCTCTTTAAT
TAAGCGGCCGCCCTGCAGGACTCGAGTTCTAGAAATAATTTTGTTTAACTTTAAGAAGGAGATATACATA
TGAAATCTTCTCACCATCACCATCACCATCACCATCACCATGGTTCTTCTATGAAAATCGAAGAAGGTAA
ACTGGTAATCTGGATTAACGGCGATAAAGGCTATAACGGTCTCGCTGAAGTCGGTAAGAAATTCGAGAAA
GATACCGGAATTAAAGTCACCGTTGAGCATCCGGATAAACTGGAAGAGAAATTCCCACAGGTTGCGGCAA
CTGGCGATGGCCCTGACATTATCTTCTGGGCACACGACCGCTTTGGTGGCTACGCTCAATCTGGCCTGTT
GGCTGAAATCACCCCGGACAAAGCGTTCCAGGACAAGCTGTATCCGTTTACCTGGGATGCCGTACGTTAC
AACGGCAAGCTGATTGCTTACCCGATCGCTGTTGAAGCGTTATCGCTGATTTATAACAAAGATCTGCTGC
CGAACCCGCCAAAAACCTGGGAAGAGATCCCGGCGCTGGATAAAGAACTGAAAGCGAAAGGTAAGAGCGC
GCTGATGTTCAACCTGCAAGAACCGTACTTCACCTGGCCGCTGATTGCTGCTGACGGGGGTTATGCGTTC
AAGTATGAAAACGGCAAGTACGACATTAAAGACGTGGGCGTGGATAACGCTGGCGCGAAAGCGGGTCTGA
CCTTCCTGGTTGACCTGATTAAAAACAAACACATGAATGCAGACACCGATTACTCCATCGCAGAAGCTGC
CTTTAATAAAGGCGAAACAGCGATGACCATCAACGGCCCGTGGGCATGGTCCAACATCGACACCAGCAAA
GTGAATTATGGTGTAACGGTACTGCCGACCTTCAAGGGTCAACCATCCAAACCGTTCGTTGGCGTGCTGA
GCGCAGGTATTAACGCCGCCAGTCCGAACAAAGAGCTGGCAAAAGAGTTCCTCGAAAACTATCTGCTGAC
TGATGAAGGTCTGGAAGCGGTTAATAAAGACAAACCGCTGGGTGCCGTAGCGCTGAAGTCTTACGAGGAA
GAGTTGGCGAAAGATCCACGTATTGCCGCCACTATGGAAAACGCCCAGAAAGGTGAAATCATGCCGAACA
TCCCGCAGATGTCCGCTTTCTGGTATGCCGTGCGTACTGCGGTGATCAACGCCGCCAGCGGTCGTCAGAC
TGTCGATGAAGCCCTGAAAGACGCGCAGACTAATTCGAGCTCGAACAACAACAACAATAACAATAACAAC
AACCTCGGGATCGAGGAAAACCTGTACTTCCAATCCAATGCAATGGATAAGAAATACTCAATAGGCTTAG
ATATCGGCACAAATAGCGTCGGATGGGCGGTGATCACTGATGAATATAAGGTTCCGTCTAAAAAGTTCAA
GGTTCTGGGAAATACAGACCGCCACAGTATCAAAAAAAATCTTATAGGGGCTCTTTTATTTGACAGTGGA
GAGACAGCGGAAGCGACTCGTCTCAAACGGACAGCTCGTAGAAGGTATACACGTCGGAAGAATCGTATTT
GTTATCTACAGGAGATTTTTTCAAATGAGATGGCGAAAGTAGATGATAGTTTCTTTCATCGACTTGAAGA
GTCTTTTTTGGTGGAAGAAGACAAGAAGCATGAACGTCATCCTATTTTTGGAAATATAGTAGATGAAGTT
GCTTATCATGAGAAATATCCAACTATCTATCATCTGCGAAAAAAATTGGTAGATTCTACTGATAAAGCGG
ATTTGCGCTTAATCTATTTGGCCTTAGCGCATATGATTAAGTTTCGTGGTCATTTTTTGATTGAGGGAGA
TTTAAATCCTGATAATAGTGATGTGGACAAACTATTTATCCAGTTGGTACAAACCTACAATCAATTATTT
GAAGAAAACCCTATTAACGCAAGTGGAGTAGATGCTAAAGCGATTCTTTCTGCACGATTGAGTAAATCAA
GACGATTAGAAAATCTCATTGCTCAGCTCCCCGGTGAGAAGAAAAATGGCTTATTTGGGAATCTCATTGC
TTTGTCATTGGGTTTGACCCCTAATTTTAAATCAAATTTTGATTTGGCAGAAGATGCTAAATTACAGCTT
TCAAAAGATACTTACGATGATGATTTAGATAATTTATTGGCGCAAATTGGAGATCAATATGCTGATTTGT
TTTTGGCAGCTAAGAATTTATCAGATGCTATTTTACTTTCAGATATCCTAAGAGTAAATACTGAAATAAC
TAAGGCTCCCCTATCAGCTTCAATGATTAAACGCTACGATGAACATCATCAAGACTTGACTCTTTTAAAA
GCTTTAGTTCGACAACAACTTCCAGAAAAGTATAAAGAAATCTTTTTTGATCAATCAAAAAACGGATATG
CAGGTTATATTGATGGGGGAGCTAGCCAAGAAGAATTTTATAAATTTATCAAACCAATTTTAGAAAAAAT
GGATGGTACTGAGGAATTATTGGTGAAACTAAATCGTGAAGATTTGCTGCGCAAGCAACGGACCTTTGAC
AACGGCTCTATTCCCCATCAAATTCACTTGGGTGAGCTGCATGCTATTTTGAGAAGACAAGAAGACTTTT
ATCCATTTTTAAAAGACAATCGTGAGAAGATTGAAAAAATCTTGACTTTTCGAATTCCTTATTATGTTGG
TCCATTGGCGCGTGGCAATAGTCGTTTTGCATGGATGACTCGGAAGTCTGAAGAAACAATTACCCCATGG
AATTTTGAAGAAGTTGTCGATAAAGGTGCTTCAGCTCAATCATTTATTGAACGCATGACAAACTTTGATA
AAAATCTTCCAAATGAAAAAGTACTACCAAAACATAGTTTGCTTTATGAGTATTTTACGGTTTATAACGA
ATTGACAAAGGTCAAATATGTTACTGAAGGAATGCGAAAACCAGCATTTCTTTCAGGTGAACAGAAGAAA
GCCATTGTTGATTTACTCTTCAAAACAAATCGAAAAGTAACCGTTAAGCAATTAAAAGAAGATTATTTCA
AAAAAATAGAATGTTTTGATAGTGTTGAAATTTCAGCTGCTGCTGCTAGATTTGCTGCTTCATTAGGTAC
CTACCATGATTTGCTAAAAATTATTAAAGATAAAGATTTTTTGGATAATGAAGAAAATGAAGATATCTTA
GAGGATATTGTTTTAACATTGACCTTATTTGAAGATAGGGAGATGATTGAGGAAAGACTTAAAACATATG
CTCACCTCTTTGATGATAAGGTGATGAAACAGCTTAAACGTCGCCGTTATACTGGTTGGGGACGTTTGTC
TCGAAAATTGATTAATGGTATTAGGGATAAGCAATCTGGCAAAACAATATTAGATTTTTTGAAATCAGAT
GGTTTTGCCAATCGCAATTTTATGCAGCTGATCCATGATGATAGTTTGACATTTAAAGAAGACATTCAAA
AAGCACAAGTGTCTGGACAAGGCGATAGTTTACATGAACATATTGCAAATTTAGCTGGTAGCCCTGCTAT
TAAAAAAGGTATTTTACAGACTGTAAAAGTTGTTGATGAATTGGTCAAAGTAATGGGGCGGCATAAGCCA
GAAAATATCGTTATTGAAATGGCACGTGAAAATCAGACAACTCAAAAGGGCCAGAAAAATTCGCGAGAGC
GTATGAAACGAATCGAAGAAGGTATCAAAGAATTAGGAAGTCAGATTCTTAAAGAGCATCCTGTTGAAAA
TACTCAATTGCAAAATGAAAAGCTCTATCTCTATTATCTCCAAAATGGAAGAGACATGTATGTGGACCAA
GAATTAGATATTAATCGTTTAAGTGATTATGATGTCGATCACATTGTTCCACAAAGTTTCCTTAAAGACG
ATTCAATAGACAATAAGGTCTTAACGCGTTCTGATAAAAATCGTGGTAAATCGGATAACGTTCCAAGTGA
AGAAGTAGTCAAAAAGATGAAAAACTATTGGAGACAACTTCTAAACGCCAAGTTAATCACTCAACGTAAG
TTTGATAATTTAACGAAAGCTGAACGTGGAGGTTTGAGTGAACTTGATAAAGCTGGTTTTATCAAACGCC
AATTGGTTGAAACTCGCCAAATCACTAAGCATGTGGCACAAATTTTGGATAGTCGCATGAATACTAAATA
CGATGAAAATGATAAACTTATTCGAGAGGTTAAAGTGATTACCTTAAAATCTAAATTAGTTTCTGACTTC
CGAAAAGATTTCCAATTCTATAAAGTACGTGAGATTAACAATTACCATCATGCCCATGATGCGTATCTAA
ATGCCGTCGTTGGAACTGCTTTGATTAAGAAATATCCAAAACTTGAATCGGAGTTTGTCTATGGTGATTA
TAAAGTTTATGATGTTCGTAAAATGATTGCTAAGTCTGAGCAAGAAATAGGCAAAGCAACCGCAAAATAT
TTCTTTTACTCTAATATCATGAACTTCTTCAAAACAGAAATTACACTTGCAAATGGAGAGATTCGCAAAC
GCCCTCTAATCGAAACTAATGGGGAAACTGGAGAAATTGTCTGGGATAAAGGGCGAGATTTTGCCACAGT
GCGCAAAGTATTGTCCATGCCCCAAGTCAATATTGTCAAGAAAACAGAAGTACAGACAGGCGGATTCTCC
AAGGAGTCAATTTTACCAAAAAGAAATTCGGACAAGCTTATTGCTCGTAAAAAAGACTGGGATCCAAAAA
AATATGGTGGTTTTGATAGTCCAACGGTAGCTTATTCAGTCCTAGTGGTTGCTAAGGTGGAAAAAGGGAA
ATCGAAGAAGTTAAAATCCGTTAAAGAGTTACTAGGGATCACAATTATGGAAAGAAGTTCCTTTGAAAAA
AATCCGATTGACTTTTTAGAAGCTAAAGGATATAAGGAAGTTAAAAAAGACTTAATCATTAAACTACCTA
AATATAGTCTTTTTGAGTTAGAAAACGGTCGTAAACGGATGCTGGCTAGTGCCGGAGAATTACAAAAAGG
AAATGAGCTGGCTCTGCCAAGCAAATATGTGAATTTTTTATATTTAGCTAGTCATTATGAAAAGTTGAAG
GGTAGTCCAGAAGATAACGAACAAAAACAATTGTTTGTGGAGCAGCATAAGCATTATTTAGATGAGATTA
TTGAGCAAATCAGTGAATTTTCTAAGCGTGTTATTTTAGCAGATGCCAATTTAGATAAAGTTCTTAGTGC
ATATAACAAACATAGAGACAAACCAATACGTGAACAAGCAGAAAATATTATTCATTTATTTACGTTGACG
AATCTTGGAGCTCCCGCTGCTTTTAAATATTTTGATACAACAATTGATCGTAAACGATATACGTCTACAA
AAGAAGTTTTAGATGCCACTCTTATCCATCAATCCATCACTGGTCTTTATGAAACACGCATTGATTTGAG
TCAGCTAGGAGGTGACTAATAACATTGGAAGTGGATAACGGATCCGCGATCGCGGCGCGCCACCTGGTGG
CCGGCCGGTACCACGCGTGCGCGCTGATCCGGCTGCTAACAAAGCCCGAAAGGAAGCTGAGTTGGCTGCT
GCCACCGCTGAGCAATAACTAGCATAACCCCTTGGGGCCTCTAAACGGGTCTTGAGGGGTTTTTTGCTGA
AAGGAGGAACTATATCCGGATATCCACAGGACGGGTGTGGTCGCCATGATCGCGTAGTCGATAGTGGCTC
CAAGTAGCGAAGCGAGCAGGACTGGGCGGCGGCCAAAGCGGTCGGACAGTGCTCCGAGAACGGGTGCGCA
TAGAAATTGCATCAACGCATATAGCGCTAGCAGCACGCCATAGTGACTGGCGATGCTGTCGGAATGGACG
ATATCCCGCAAGAGGCCCGGCAGTACCGGCATAACCAAGCCTATGCCTACAGCATCCAGGGTGACGGTGC
CGAGGATGACGATGAGCGCATTGTTAGATTTCATACACGGTGCCTGACTGCGTTAGCAATTTAACTGTGA
TAAACTACCGCATTAAAGCTTATCGATGATAAGCTGTCAAACATGAGAATTCTTGAAGACGAAAGGGCCT
CGTGATACGCCTATTTTTATAGGTTAATGTCATGATAATAATGGTTTCTTAGACGTCAGGTGGCACTTTT
CGGGGAAATGTGCGCGGAACCCCTATTTGTTTATTTTTCTAAATACATTCAAATATGTATCCGCTCATGA
GACAATAACCCTGATAAATGCTTCAATAACATTGAAAAAGGAAGAGTATGAGTATTCAACATTTCCGTGT
CGCCCTTATTCCCTTTTTTGCGGCATTTTGCCTTCCTGTTTTTGCTCACCCAGAAACGCTGGTGAAAGTA
AAAGATGCTGAAGATCAGTTGGGTGCACGAGTGGGTTACATCGAACTGGATCTCAACAGCGGTAAGATCC
TTGAGAGTTTTCGCCCCGAAGAACGTTTTCCAATGATGAGCACTTTTAAAGTTCTGCTATGTGGCGCGGT
ATTATCCCGTGTTGACGCCGGGCAAGAGCAACTCGGTCGCCGCATACACTATTCTCAGAATGACTTGGTT
GAGTACTCACCAGTCACAGAAAAGCATCTTACGGATGGCATGACAGTAAGAGAATTATGCAGTGCTGCCA
TAACCATGAGTGATAACACTGCGGCCAACTTACTTCTGACAACGATCGGAGGACCGAAGGAGCTAACCGC
TTTTTTGCACAACATGGGGGATCATGTAACTCGCCTTGATCGTTGGGAACCGGAGCTGAATGAAGCCATA
CCAAACGACGAGCGTGACACCACGATGCCTGCAGCAATGGCAACAACGTTGCGCAAACTATTAACTGGCG
AACTACTTACTCTAGCTTCCCGGCAACAATTAATAGACTGGATGGAGGCGGATAAAGTTGCAGGACCACT
TCTGCGCTCGGCCCTTCCGGCTGGCTGGTTTATTGCTGATAAATCTGGAGCCGGTGAGCGTGGGTCTCGC
GGTATCATTGCAGCACTGGGGCCAGATGGTAAGCCCTCCCGTATCGTAGTTATCTACACGACGGGGAGTC
AGGCAACTATGGATGAACGAAATAGACAGATCGCTGAGATAGGTGCCTCACTGATTAAGCATTGGTAACT
GTCAGACCAAGTTTACTCATATATACTTTAGATTGATTTAAAACTTCATTTTTAATTTAAAAGGATCTAG
GTGAAGATCCTTTTTGATAATCTCATGACCAAAATCCCTTAACGTGAGTTTTCGTTCCACTGAGCGTCAG
ACCCCGTAGAAAAGATCAAAGGATCTTCTTGAGATCCTTTTTTTCTGCGCGTAATCTGCTGCTTGCAAAC
AAAAAAACCACCGCTACCAGCGGTGGTTTGTTTGCCGGATCAAGAGCTACCAACTCTTTTTCCGAAGGTA
ACTGGCTTCAGCAGAGCGCAGATACCAAATACTGTCCTTCTAGTGTAGCCGTAGTTAGGCCACCACTTCA
AGAACTCTGTAGCACCGCCTACATACCTCGCTCTGCTAATCCTGTTACCAGTGGCTGCTGCCAGTGGCGA
TAAGTCGTGTCTTACCGGGTTGGACTCAAGACGATAGTTACCGGATAAGGCGCAGCGGTCGGGCTGAACG
GGGGGTTCGTGCACACAGCCCAGCTTGGAGCGAACGACCTACACCGAACTGAGATACCTACAG
